>Addgene plasmid #74991 | pMSCV-puro-TTF-1-HDD | addgene full sequence | sequence record 154047 | Addgene assembled sequence
TGAAAGACCCCACCTGTAGGTTTGGCAAGCTAGCTTAAGTAACGCCATTTTGCAAGGCATGGAAAATACA
TAACTGAGAATAGAGAAGTTCAGATCAAGGTTAGGAACAGAGAGACAGCAGAATATGGGCCAAACAGGAT
ATCTGTGGTAAGCAGTTCCTGCCCCGGCTCAGGGCCAAGAACAGATGGTCCCCAGATGCGGTCCCGCCCT
CAGCAGTTTCTAGAGAACCATCAGATGTTTCCAGGGTGCCCCAAGGACCTGAAATGACCCTGTGCCTTAT
TTGAACTAACCAATCAGTTCGCTTCTCGCTTCTGTTCGCGCGCTTCTGCTCCCCGAGCTCAATAAAAGAG
CCCACAACCCCTCACTCGGCGCGCCAGTCCTCCGATAGACTGCGTCGCCCGGGTACCCGTATTCCCAATA
AAGCCTCTTGCTGTTTGCATCCGAATCGTGGACTCGCTGATCCTTGGGAGGGTCTCCTCAGATTGATTGA
CTGCCCACCTCGGGGGTCTTTCATTTGGAGGTTCCACCGAGATTTGGAGACCCCTGCCCAGGGACCACCG
ACCCCCCCGCCGGGAGGTAAGCTGGCCAGCGGTCGTTTCGTGTCTGTCTCTGTCTTTGTGCGTGTTTGTG
CCGGCATCTAATGTTTGCGCCTGCGTCTGTACTAGTTAGCTAACTAGCTCTGTATCTGGCGGACCCGTGG
TGGAACTGACGAGTTCTGAACACCCGGCCGCAACCCTGGGAGACGTCCCAGGGACTTTGGGGGCCGTTTT
TGTGGCCCGACCTGAGGAAGGGAGTCGATGTGGAATCCGACCCCGTCAGGATATGTGGTTCTGGTAGGAG
ACGAGAACCTAAAACAGTTCCCGCCTCCGTCTGAATTTTTGCTTTCGGTTTGGAACCGAAGCCGCGCGTC
TTGTCTGCTGCAGCGCTGCAGCATCGTTCTGTGTTGTCTCTGTCTGACTGTGTTTCTGTATTTGTCTGAA
AATTAGGGCCAGACTGTTACCACTCCCTTAAGTTTGACCTTAGGTCACTGGAAAGATGTCGAGCGGATCG
CTCACAACCAGTCGGTAGATGTCAAGAAGAGACGTTGGGTTACCTTCTGCTCTGCAGAATGGCCAACCTT
TAACGTCGGATGGCCGCGAGACGGCACCTTTAACCGAGACCTCATCACCCAGGTTAAGATCAAGGTCTTT
TCACCTGGCCCGCATGGACACCCAGACCAGGTCCCCTACATCGTGACCTGGGAAGCCTTGGCTTTTGACC
CCCCTCCCTGGGTCAAGCCCTTTGTACACCCTAAGCCTCCGCCTCCTCTTCCTCCATCCGCCCCGTCTCT
CCCCCTTGAACCTCCTCGTTCGACCCCGCCTCGATCCTCCCTTTATCCAGCCCTCACTCCTTCTCTAGGC
GCCGGAATTAGATCTCTCGAGACCATGTCGATGAGTCCAAAGCACACGACTCCGTTCTCAGTGTCTGACA
TCTTGAGTCCCCTGGAGGAAAGCTACAAGAAAGTGGGCATGGAGGGCGGCGGCCTCGGGGCTCCGCTGGC
GGCGTACAGGCAGGGCCAGGCGGCACCGCCAACAGCGGCCATGCAGCAGCACGCCGTGGGGCACCACGGC
GCCGTCACCGCCGCCTACCACATGACGGCGGCGGGGGTGCCCCAGCTCTCGCACTCCGCCGTGGGGGGCT
ACTGCAACGGCAACCTGGGCAACATGAGCGAGCTGCCGCCGTACCAGGACACCATGAGGAACAGCGCCTC
TGGCCCCGGATGGTACGGCGCCAACCCAGACCCGCGCTTCCCCGCCATCTCCCGCTTCATGGGCCCGGCG
AGCGGCATGAACATGAGCGGCATGGGCGGCCTGGGCTCGCTGGGGGACGTGAGCAAGAACATGGCCCCGC
TGCCAAGCGCGCCGCGCAGGAAGCGCCGGGTGCTCTTCTCGCAGGGTGACCTCGACAAGGCGGCGCAGCA
GCAACTGCAGCAGGACAGCGGCGGCGGCGGGGGCGGCGGGGGCACCGGGTGCCCGCAGCAGCAACAGGCT
CAGCAGCAGTCGCCGCGACGCGTGGCGGTGCCGGTCCTGGTGAAAGACGGCAAACCGTGCCAGGCGGGTG
CCCCCGCGCCGGGCGCCGCCAGCCTACAAGGCCACGCGCAGCAGCAGGCGCAGCACCAGGCGCAGGCCGC
GCAGGCGGCGGCAGCGGCCATCTCCGTGGGCAGCGGTGGCGCCGGCCTTGGCGCACACCCGGGCCACCAG
CCAGGCAGCGCAGGCCAGTCTCCGGACCTGGCGCACCACGCCGCCAGCCCCGCGGCGCTGCAGGGCCAGG
TATCCAGCCTGTCCCACCTGAACTCCTCGGGCTCGGACTACGGCACCATGTCCTGCTCCACCTTGCTATA
CGGTCGGACCTGGTGACTCGAGGTTAACGAATTCTACCGGGTAGGGGAGGCGCTTTTCCCAAGGCAGTCT
GGAGCATGCGCTTTAGCAGCCCCGCTGGGCACTTGGCGCTACACAAGTGGCCTCTGGCCTCGCACACATT
CCACATCCACCGGTAGGCGCCAACCGGCTCCGTTCTTTGGTGGCCCCTTCGCGCCACCTTCTACTCCTCC
CCTAGTCAGGAAGTTCCCCCCCGCCCCGCAGCTCGCGTCGTGCAGGACGTGACAAATGGAAGTAGCACGT
CTCACTAGTCTCGTGCAGATGGACAGCACCGCTGAGCAATGGAAGCGGGTAGGCCTTTGGGGCAGCGGCC
AATAGCAGCTTTGCTCCTTCGCTTTCTGGGCTCAGAGGCTGGGAAGGGGTGGGTCCGGGGGCGGGCTCAG
GGGCGGGCTCAGGGGCGGGGCGGGCGCCCGAAGGTCCTCCGGAGGCCCGGCATTCTGCACGCTTCAAAAG
CGCACGTCTGCCGCGCTGTTCTCCTCTTCCTCATCTCCGGGCCTTTCGACCTGCAGCCCAAGCTTACCAT
GACCGAGTACAAGCCCACGGTGCGCCTCGCCACCCGCGACGACGTCCCCAGGGCCGTACGCACCCTCGCC
GCCGCGTTCGCCGACTACCCCGCCACGCGCCACACCGTCGATCCGGACCGCCACATCGAGCGGGTCACCG
AGCTGCAAGAACTCTTCCTCACGCGCGTCGGGCTCGACATCGGCAAGGTGTGGGTCGCGGACGACGGCGC
CGCGGTGGCGGTCTGGACCACGCCGGAGAGCGTCGAAGCGGGGGCGGTGTTCGCCGAGATCGGCCCGCGC
ATGGCCGAGTTGAGCGGTTCCCGGCTGGCCGCGCAGCAACAGATGGAAGGCCTCCTGGCGCCGCACCGGC
CCAAGGAGCCCGCGTGGTTCCTGGCCACCGTCGGCGTCTCGCCCGACCACCAGGGCAAGGGTCTGGGCAG
CGCCGTCGTGCTCCCCGGAGTGGAGGCGGCCGAGCGCGCCGGGGTGCCCGCCTTCCTGGAGACCTCCGCG
CCCCGCAACCTCCCCTTCTACGAGCGGCTCGGCTTCACCGTCACCGCCGACGTCGAGGTGCCCGAAGGAC
CGCGCACCTGGTGCATGACCCGCAAGCCCGGTGCCTGACGCCCGCCCCACGACCCGCAGCGCCCGACCGA
AAGGAGCGCACGACCCCATGCATCGATAAAATAAAAGATTTTATTTAGTCTCCAGAAAAAGGGGGGAATG
AAAGACCCCACCTGTAGGTTTGGCAAGCTAGCTTAAGTAACGCCATTTTGCAAGGCATGGAAAATACATA
ACTGAGAATAGAGAAGTTCAGATCAAGGTTAGGAACAGAGAGACAGCAGAATATGGGCCAAACAGGATAT
CTGTGGTAAGCAGTTCCTGCCCCGGCTCAGGGCCAAGAACAGATGGTCCCCAGATGCGGTCCCGCCCTCA
GCAGTTTCTAGAGAACCATCAGATGTTTCCAGGGTGCCCCAAGGACCTGAAATGACCCTGTGCCTTATTT
GAACTAACCAATCAGTTCGCTTCTCGCTTCTGTTCGCGCGCTTCTGCTCCCCGAGCTCAATAAAAGAGCC
CACAACCCCTCACTCGGCGCGCCAGTCCTCCGATAGACTGCGTCGCCCGGGTACCCGTGTATCCAATAAA
CCCTCTTGCAGTTGCATCCGACTTGTGGTCTCGCTGTTCCTTGGGAGGGTCTCCTCTGAGTGATTGACTA
CCCGTCAGCGGGGGTCTTTCATGGGTAACAGTTTCTTGAAGTTGGAGAACAACATTCTGAGGGTAGGAGT
CGAATATTAAGTAATCCTGACTCAATTAGCCACTGTTTTGAATCCACATACTCCAATACTCCTGAAATAG
TTCATTATGGACAGCGCAGAAGAGCTGGGGAGAATTAATTCGTAATCATGGTCATAGCTGTTTCCTGTGT
GAAATTGTTATCCGCTCACAATTCCACACAACATACGAGCCGGAAGCATAAAGTGTAAAGCCTGGGGTGC
CTAATGAGTGAGCTAACTCACATTAATTGCGTTGCGCTCACTGCCCGCTTTCCAGTCGGGAAACCTGTCG
TGCCAGCTGCATTAATGAATCGGCCAACGCGCGGGGAGAGGCGGTTTGCGTATTGGGCGCTCTTCCGCTT
CCTCGCTCACTGACTCGCTGCGCTCGGTCGTTCGGCTGCGGCGAGCGGTATCAGCTCACTCAAAGGCGGT
AATACGGTTATCCACAGAATCAGGGGATAACGCAGGAAAGAACATGTGAGCAAAAGGCCAGCAAAAGGCC
AGGAACCGTAAAAAGGCCGCGTTGCTGGCGTTTTTCCATAGGCTCCGCCCCCCTGACGAGCATCACAAAA
ATCGACGCTCAAGTCAGAGGTGGCGAAACCCGACAGGACTATAAAGATACCAGGCGTTTCCCCCTGGAAG
CTCCCTCGTGCGCTCTCCTGTTCCGACCCTGCCGCTTACCGGATACCTGTCCGCCTTTCTCCCTTCGGGA
AGCGTGGCGCTTTCTCATAGCTCACGCTGTAGGTATCTCAGTTCGGTGTAGGTCGTTCGCTCCAAGCTGG
GCTGTGTGCACGAACCCCCCGTTCAGCCCGACCGCTGCGCCTTATCCGGTAACTATCGTCTTGAGTCCAA
CCCGGTAAGACACGACTTATCGCCACTGGCAGCAGCCACTGGTAACAGGATTAGCAGAGCGAGGTATGTA
GGCGGTGCTACAGAGTTCTTGAAGTGGTGGCCTAACTACGGCTACACTAGAAGGACAGTATTTGGTATCT
GCGCTCTGCTGAAGCCAGTTACCTTCGGAAAAAGAGTTGGTAGCTCTTGATCCGGCAAACAAACCACCGC
TGGTAGCGGTGGTTTTTTTGTTTGCAAGCAGCAGATTACGCGCAGAAAAAAAGGATCTCAAGAAGATCCT
TTGATCTTTTCTACGGGGTCTGACGCTCAGTGGAACGAAAACTCACGTTAAGGGATTTTGGTCATGAGAT
TATCAAAAAGGATCTTCACCTAGATCCTTTTAAATTAAAAATGAAGTTTTAAATCAATCTAAAGTATATA
TGAGTAAACTTGGTCTGACAGTTACCAATGCTTAATCAGTGAGGCACCTATCTCAGCGATCTGTCTATTT
CGTTCATCCATAGTTGCCTGACTCCCCGTCGTGTAGATAACTACGATACGGGAGGGCTTACCATCTGGCC
CCAGTGCTGCAATGATACCGCGAGACCCACGCTCACCGGCTCCAGATTTATCAGCAATAAACCAGCCAGC
CGGAAGGGCCGAGCGCAGAAGTGGTCCTGCAACTTTATCCGCCTCCATCCAGTCTATTAATTGTTGCCGG
GAAGCTAGAGTAAGTAGTTCGCCAGTTAATAGTTTGCGCAACGTTGTTGCCATTGCTACAGGCATCGTGG
TGTCACGCTCGTCGTTTGGTATGGCTTCATTCAGCTCCGGTTCCCAACGATCAAGGCGAGTTACATGATC
CCCCATGTTGTGCAAAAAAGCGGTTAGCTCCTTCGGTCCTCCGATCGTTGTCAGAAGTAAGTTGGCCGCA
GTGTTATCACTCATGGTTATGGCAGCACTGCATAATTCTCTTACTGTCATGCCATCCGTAAGATGCTTTT
CTGTGACTGGTGAGTACTCAACCAAGTCATTCTGAGAATAGTGTATGCGGCGACCGAGTTGCTCTTGCCC
GGCGTCAATACGGGATAATACCGCGCCACATAGCAGAACTTTAAAAGTGCTCATCATTGGAAAACGTTCT
TCGGGGCGAAAACTCTCAAGGATCTTACCGCTGTTGAGATCCAGTTCGATGTAACCCACTCGTGCACCCA
ACTGATCTTCAGCATCTTTTACTTTCACCAGCGTTTCTGGGTGAGCAAAAACAGGAAGGCAAAATGCCGC
AAAAAAGGGAATAAGGGCGACACGGAAATGTTGAATACTCATACTCTTCCTTTTTCAATATTATTGAAGC
ATTTATCAGGGTTATTGTCTCATGAGCGGATACATATTTGAATGTATTTAGAAAAATAAACAAATAGGGG
TTCCGCGCACATTTCCCCGAAAAGTGCCACCTGACGTCTAAGAAACCATTATTATCATGACATTAACCTA
TAAAAATAGGCGTATCACGAGGCCCTTTCGTCTCGCGCGTTTCGGTGATGACGGTGAAAACCTCTGACAC
ATGCAGCTCCCGGAGACGGTCACAGCTTGTCTGTAAGCGGATGCCGGGAGCAGACAAGCCCGTCAGGGCG
CGTCAGCGGGTGTTGGCGGGTGTCGGGGCTGGCTTAACTATGCGGCATCAGAGCAGATTGTACTGAGAGT
GCACCATATGCGGTGTGAAATACCGCACAGATGCGTAAGGAGAAAATACCGCATCAGGCGCCATTCGCCA
TTCAGGCTGCGCAACTGTTGGGAAGGGCGATCGGTGCGGGCCTCTTCGCTATTACGCCAGCTGGCGAAAG
GGGGATGTGCTGCAAGGCGATTAAGTTGGGTAACGCCAGGGTTTTCCCAGTCACGACGTTGTAAAACGAC
GGCGCAAGGAATGGTGCATGCAAGGAGATGGCGCCCAACAGTCCCCCGGCCACGGGGCCTGCCACCATAC
CCACGCCGAAACAAGCGCTCATGAGCCCGAAGTGGCGAGCCCGATCTTCCCCATCGGTGATGTCGGCGAT
ATAGGCGCCAGCAACCGCACCTGTGGCGCCGGTGATGCCGGCCACGATGCGTCCGGCGTAGAGGCGATTA
GTCCAATTTGTTAAAGACAGGATATCAGTGGTCCAGGCTCTAGTTTTGACTCAACAATATCACCAGCTGA
AGCCTATAGAGTACGAGCCATAGATAAAATAAAAGATTTTATTTAGTCTCCAGAAAAAGGGGGGAA
Features (pLannotate 1.2.2; 19 found; start..end, strand, type, name):
    579..920     +  misc_feature   MESV Ψ: packaging signal of murine embryonic stem cell virus
    987..1403    +  CDS            gag (truncated): truncated Moloney murine leukemia virus (MMLV) gag gene lacking the start codon
   1425..2393    +  CDS            NKX2-1 (fragment): NKX21_HUMAN - Also known as NKX2A, TITF1, TTF1. Experimental evidence at protein level: Swiss-Prot protein existence level 1. Transcription factor that binds and activates the promoter of thyroid specific genes such as thyroglobulin, thyroperoxidase, and thyrotropin receptor. Crucial in the maintenance of the thyroid differentiation phenotype. May play a role in lung development and surfactant homeostasis. Forms a regulatory loop with GRHL2 that coordinates lung epithelial cell morphogenesis and differentiation. Activates the transcription of GNRHR and plays a role in enhancing the circadian o
   2419..2918    +  promoter       PGK promoter: mouse phosphoglycerate kinase 1 promoter
   2939..3538    +  CDS            PuroR: puromycin N-acetyltransferase; pac from Streptomyces alboniger; confers resistance to puromycin
   3638..4152    +  LTR            3' LTR: 3' long terminal repeat from murine embryonic stem cell virus
   4345..4361    -  protein_bind   lac operator: The lac repressor binds to the lac operator to inhibit transcription in E. coli. This inhibition can be relieved by adding lactose or isopropyl-β-D-thiogalactopyranoside (IPTG). lac repressor encoded by lacI
   4369..4399    -  promoter       lac promoter: promoter for the E. coli lac operon
   4414..4435    -  protein_bind   CAP binding site: CAP binding activates transcription in the presence of cAMP. E. coli catabolite activator protein
   4448..4540    -  CDS            lacI (fragment): lac repressor; lacI; The lac repressor binds to the lac operator to inhibit transcription in E. coli. This inhibition can be relieved by adding lactose or isopropyl-β-D-thiogalactopyranoside (IPTG).
   4723..5311    -  rep_origin     ori: high-copy-number ColE1/pMB1/pBR322/pUC origin of replication
   5482..6342    -  CDS            AmpR: β-lactamase; bla; confers resistance to ampicillin, carbenicillin, and related antibiotics
   6343..6447    -  promoter       AmpR promoter: bla
   6542..6577    +  CDS            rop (fragment): Rop protein, which maintains plasmids at low copy number; rop
   6679..6778    +  misc_feature   bom (fragment): basis of mobility region from pBR322
   6784..6933    -  CDS            lacZα (fragment): LacZα fragment of β-galactosidase; lacZ fragment
   6933..7134    -  CDS            TcR (fragment): tetracycline efflux protein; tet; confers resistance to tetracycline
   7135..7233    +  CDS            env (fragment): murine leukemia virus gPr80 envelope polyprotein precursor; env; proteolytically cleaved into gp70SU and p15TM subunits
   7275..515     +  LTR            5' LTR (across the origin): 5' long terminal repeat from murine embryonic stem cell virus
