[The description below was written by a language model from this plasmid's Addgene catalogue record and pLannotate feature annotations shown in this document.]
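Description:
pMSCV-puro-TTF-1-HDD is a gammaretroviral mammalian expression vector built on the Clontech pMSCV-Puro backbone, carrying a human TTF-1 (NKX2-1) coding sequence from which the homeodomain has been deleted. The annotated 7,276 nt sequence shows the usual MSCV proviral layout: a 5′ LTR from murine embryonic stem cell virus, which spans the plasmid origin, followed by the MESV Ψ packaging signal and a truncated, start-codon-less MMLV gag segment that extends the packaging region. Next comes the insert, then an internal cassette, and finally the 3′ LTR. The untagged insert of about 970 bp was cloned into a single XhoI site and is annotated as an NKX2-1 fragment, consistent with the deletion. No separate promoter lies upstream of it, so expression would come from the 5′ LTR. Downstream, a mouse PGK promoter drives puromycin N-acetyltransferase, allowing puromycin selection of transduced cells.

In bacteria the plasmid is maintained through a high-copy ColE1/pUC-type origin and the β-lactamase gene conferring ampicillin resistance. The remaining annotations (lac promoter/operator and fragments of lacI, lacZα, rop, bom, TcR and env) are non-functional backbone remnants. Because the vector has no functional gag, pol or env genes, these must be supplied in trans by a packaging system to produce replication-defective virus for stable delivery. NKX2-1 is a homeodomain transcription factor active in thyroid and lung. Removing the homeodomain would be expected to abolish its DNA binding, so this construct would suit use as a loss-of-function comparator to wild-type TTF-1. The record itself states only that it holds the homeodomain-deleted form.
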