Addgene plasmid #74991: pMSCV-puro-TTF-1-HDD
Purpose: Retroviral vector holding human TTF-1 (NKX2-1) with the homeodomain deleted
Depositing lab: David Mu. Depositing organization: Eastern Virginia Medical School. Publication: Thyroid Transcription Factor 1 Reprograms Angiogenic Activities of Secretome. Wood LW, Cox NI, Phelps CA, Lai SC, Poddar A, Talbot C Jr, Mu D. Sci Rep. 2016 Feb 25;6:19857. doi: 10.1038/srep19857. PubMed 26912193.
Backbone
  Vector backbone: pMSCV-Puro
  Backbone manufacturer: Clontech
  Vector type: Mammalian Expression, Retroviral
  Selectable markers: Puromycin
Growth in bacteria
  Bacterial resistance: Ampicillin, 100 μg/mL
  Growth temperature: 37°C
  Growth strain: NEB Stable
  Copy number: Unknown
Gene/Insert
  Gene/Insert name: TTF-1 HDD mutant (alt name: NKX2-1)
  Species: H. sapiens (human)
  Insert size (bp): 972
  Mutation: HDD = homeodomain deleted
  Entrez Gene: NKX2-1 (a.k.a. BCH, BHC, NK-2, NKX2.1, NKX2A, NMTC1, T/EBP, TEBP, TITF1, TTF-1, TTF1)
  Tag / fusion protein: None
  Cloning method: Restriction Enzyme; 5′ cloning site Xho I (not destroyed); 3′ cloning site Xho I (not destroyed)
  Sequencing primers: 5′ CCCTTGAACCTCCTCGTTCGACC; 3′ GAGACGTGCTACTTCCATTTGTC
Terms and licenses: Academic/Nonprofit Terms; Industry Terms: Not Available to Industry
How to cite: pMSCV-puro-TTF-1-HDD was a gift from David Mu (Addgene plasmid # 74991 ; http://n2t.net/addgene:74991 ; RRID:Addgene_74991)
