>Addgene plasmid #74991 | pMSCV-puro-TTF-1-HDD | depositor partial sequence | sequence record 141842 | TTF-1 HDD mutant sequence
ATGTCGATGAGTCCAAAGCACACGACTCCGTTCTCAGTGTCTGACATCTTGAGTCCCCTGGAGGAAAGCT
ACAAGAAAGTGGGCATGGAGGGCGGCGGCCTCGGGGCTCCGCTGGCGGCGTACAGGCAGGGCCAGGCGGC
ACCGCCAACAGCGGCCATGCAGCAGCACGCCGTGGGGCACCACGGCGCCGTCACCGCCGCCTACCACATG
ACGGCGGCGGGGGTGCCCCAGCTCTCGCACTCCGCCGTGGGGGGCTACTGCAACGGCAACCTGGGCAACA
TGAGCGAGCTGCCGCCGTACCAGGACACCATGAGGAACAGCGCCTCTGGCCCCGGATGGTACGGCGCCAA
CCCAGACCCGCGCTTCCCCGCCATCTCCCGCTTCATGGGCCCGGCGAGCGGCATGAACATGAGCGGCATG
GGCGGCCTGGGCTCGCTGGGGGACGTGAGCAAGAACATGGCCCCGCTGCCAAGCGCGCCGCGCAGGAAGC
GCCGGGTGCTCTTCTCGCAGGGTGACCTCGACAAGGCGGCGCAGCAGCAACTGCAGCAGGACAGCGGCGG
CGGCGGGGGCGGCGGGGGCACCGGGTGCCCGCAGCAGCAACAGGCTCAGCAGCAGTCGCCGCGACGCGTG
GCGGTGCCGGTCCTGGTGAAAGACGGCAAACCGTGCCAGGCGGGTGCCCCCGCGCCGGGCGCCGCCAGCC
TACAAGGCCACGCGCAGCAGCAGGCGCAGCACCAGGCGCAGGCCGCGCAGGCGGCGGCAGCGGCCATCTC
CGTGGGCAGCGGTGGCGCCGGCCTTGGCGCACACCCGGGCCACCAGCCAGGCAGCGCAGGCCAGTCTCCG
GACCTGGCGCACCACGCCGCCAGCCCCGCGGCGCTGCAGGGCCAGGTATCCAGCCTGTCCCACCTGAACT
CCTCGGGCTCGGACTACGGCACCATGTCCTGCTCCACCTTGCTATACGGTCGGACCTGGTGA
