>Addgene plasmid #74991 | pMSCV-puro-TTF-1-HDD | addgene partial sequence | sequence record 154045 | MSCV_C_rev2 5'-ggccagaggccacttgtgtagcgcc-3'
AAAGCGCATGCTCCAGACTGCCTTGGGAAAAGCGCCTCCCCTACCCGGTAGAATTCGTTAACCTCGAGTC
ACCAGGTCCGACCGTATAGCAAGGTGGAGCAGGACATGGTGCCGTAGTCCGAGCCCGAGGAGTTCAGGTG
GGACAGGCTGGATACCTGGCCCTGCAGCGCCGCGGGGCTGGCGGCGTGGTGCGCCAGGTCCGGAGACTGG
CCTGCGCTGCCTGGCTGGTGGCCCGGGTGTGCGCCAAGGCCGGCGCCACCGCTGCCCACGGAGATGGCCG
CTGCCGCCGCCTGCGCGGCCTGCGCCTGGTGCTGCGCCTGCTGCTGCGCGTGGCCTTGTAGGCTGGCGGC
GCCCGGCGCGGGGGCACCCGCCTGGCACGGTTTGCCGTCTTTCACCAGGACCGGCACCGCCACGCGTCGC
GGCGACTGCTGCTGAGCCTGTTGCTGCTGCGGGCACCCGGTGCCCCCGCCGCCCCCGCCGCCGCCGCTGT
CCTGCTGCAGTTGCTGCTGCGCCGCCTTGTCGAGGTCACCCTGCGAGAAGAGCACCCGGCGCTTCCTGCG
CGGCGCGCTTGGCAGCGGGGCCATGTTCTTGCTCACGTCCCCCAGCGAGCCCAGGCCGCCCATGCCGCTC
ATGTTCATGCCGCTCGCCGGGCCCATGAAGCGGGAGATGGCGGGGAAGCGCGGGTCTGGGTTGGCGCCGT
ACCATCCGGGGCCAGAGGCGCTGTTCCTCATGGTGTCCTGGTACGGCGGCAGCTCGCTCATGTTGCCCAG
GTTGCCGTTGCAGTAGCCCCCCACGGCGGAGTGCGAGAGCTGGGGCACCCCCGCCGCCGTCATGTGGTA
