>Addgene plasmid #74991 | pMSCV-puro-TTF-1-HDD | addgene partial sequence | sequence record 154046 | pLXSN5 5'-CCCTTGAACCTCCTCGTTCGACC-3'
CAGCCCTCACTCCTTCTCTAGGCGCCGGAATTAGATCTCTCGAGACCATGTCGATGAGTCCAAAGCACAC
GACTCCGTTCTCAGTGTCTGACATCTTGAGTCCCCTGGAGGAAAGCTACAAGAAAGTGGGCATGGAGGGC
GGCGGCCTCGGGGCTCCGCTGGCGGCGTACAGGCAGGGCCAGGCGGCACCGCCAACAGCGGCCATGCAGC
AGCACGCCGTGGGGCACCACGGCGCCGTCACCGCCGCCTACCACATGACGGCGGCGGGGGTGCCCCAGCT
CTCGCACTCCGCCGTGGGGGGCTACTGCAACGGCAACCTGGGCAACATGAGCGAGCTGCCGCCGTACCAG
GACACCATGAGGAACAGCGCCTCTGGCCCCGGATGGTACGGCGCCAACCCAGACCCGCGCTTCCCCGCCA
TCTCCCGCTTCATGGGCCCGGCGAGCGGCATGAACATGAGCGGCATGGGCGGCCTGGGCTCGCTGGGGGA
CGTGAGCAAGAACATGGCCCCGCTGCCAAGCGCGCCGCGCAGGAAGCGCCGGGTGCTCTTCTCGCAGGGT
GACCTCGACAAGGCGGCGCAGCAGCAACTGCAGCAGGACAGCGGCGGCGGCGGGGGCGGCGGGGGCACCG
GGTGCCCGCAGCAGCAACAGGCTCAGCAGCAGTCGCCGCGACGCGTGGCGGTGCCGGTCCTGGTGAAAGA
CGGCAAACCGTGCCAGGCGGG
